>Addgene plasmid #204590 | pACS38 | addgene full sequence | sequence record 419053 | Addgene NGS Result
GCTTATCGACTGCACGGTGCACCAATGCTTCTGGCGTCAGGCAGCCATCGGAAGCTGTGGTATGGCTGTG
CAGGTCGTAAATCACTGCATAATTCGTGTCGCTCAAGGCGCACTCCCGTTCTGGATAATGTTTTTTGCGC
CGACATCATAACGGTTCTGGCAAATATTCTGAAATGAGCTGTTGACAATTAATCATCGGCTCGTATAATG
TGTGGAATTGTGAGCGGATAACAATTTCACACAGGAAACAGTATTCATGTCCCCTATACTAGGTTATTGG
AAAATTAAGGGCCTTGTGCAACCCACTCGACTTCTTTTGGAATATCTTGAAGAAAAATATGAAGAGCATT
TGTATGAGCGCGATGAAGGTGATAAATGGCGAAACAAAAAGTTTGAATTGGGTTTGGAGTTTCCCAATCT
TCCTTATTATATTGATGGTGATGTTAAATTAACACAGTCTATGGCCATCATACGTTATATAGCTGACAAG
CACAACATGTTGGGTGGTTGTCCAAAAGAGCGTGCAGAGATTTCAATGCTTGAAGGAGCGGTTTTGGATA
TTAGATACGGTGTTTCGAGAATTGCATATAGTAAAGACTTTGAAACTCTCAAAGTTGATTTTCTTAGCAA
GCTACCTGAAATGCTGAAAATGTTCGAAGATCGTTTATGTCATAAAACATATTTAAATGGTGATCATGTA
ACCCATCCTGACTTCATGTTGTATGACGCTCTTGATGTTGTTTTATACATGGACCCAATGTGCCTGGATG
CGTTCCCAAAATTAGTTTGTTTTAAAAAACGTATTGAAGCTATCCCACAAATTGATAAGTACTTGAAATC
CAGCAAGTATATAGCATGGCCTTTGCAGGGCTGGCAAGCCACGTTTGGTGGTGGCGACCATCCTCCAAAA
TCGGATCTGGTTCCGCGTGGATCCACCCACAGCCCCCCTACCGACCTGGTGTGGAAGGCACAGAACACCT
GGGGCTGCGGGAACAGCCTGCGTACGGCTCTCATCAACTCCACTGGGGAAGAAGTGGCCATGCGCAAGCT
GGTGCGCTCAGTGACTGTGGTTGAGGACGACGAGGATGAGGATGGAGATGACCTGCTCCATCACCACCAC
GGCTCCCACTGCAGCAGCTCGGGGGACCCCGCTGAGTACAACCTGCGCTCGCGCACCGTGCTGTGCGGGA
CCTGCGGGCAGCCTGCCGACAAGGCATCTGCCAGCGGCTCAGGAGCCCAGAGCCCCCAGAACTGCAGCAT
CATGTAACTCGAGCGGCCGCATCGTGACTGACTGACGATCTGCCTCGCGCGTTTCGGTGATGACGGTGAA
AACCTCTGACACATGCAGCTCCCGGAGACGGTCACAGCTTGTCTGTAAGCGGATGCCGGGAGCAGACAAG
CCCGTCAGGGCGCGTCAGCGGGTGTTGGCGGGTGTCGGGGCGCAGCCATGACCCAGTCACGTAGCGATAG
CGGAGTGTATAATTCTTGAAGACGAAAGGGCCTCGTGATACGCCTATTTTTATAGGTTAATGTCATGATA
ATAATGGTTTCTTAGACGTCAGGTGGCACTTTTCGGGGAAATGTGCGCGGAACCCCTATTTGTTTATTTT
TCTAAATACATTCAAATATGTATCCGCTCATGAGACAATAACCCTGATAAATGCTTCAATAATATTGAAA
AAGGAAGAGTATGAGTATTCAACATTTCCGTGTCGCCCTTATTCCCTTTTTTGCGGCATTTTGCCTTCCT
GTTTTTGCTCACCCAGAAACGCTGGTGAAAGTAAAAGATGCTGAAGATCAGTTGGGTGCACGAGTGGGTT
ACATCGAACTGGATCTCAACAGCGGTAAGATCCTTGAGAGTTTTCGCCCCGAAGAACGTTTTCCAATGAT
GAGCACTTTTAAAGTTCTGCTATGTGGCGCGGTATTATCCCGTGTTGACGCCGGGCAAGAGCAACTCGGT
CGCCGCATACACTATTCTCAGAATGACTTGGTTGAGTACTCACCAGTCACAGAAAAGCATCTTACGGATG
GCATGACAGTAAGAGAATTATGCAGTGCTGCCATAACCATGAGTGATAACACTGCGGCCAACTTACTTCT
GACAACGATCGGAGGACCGAAGGAGCTAACCGCTTTTTTGCACAACATGGGGGATCATGTAACTCGCCTT
GATCGTTGGGAACCGGAGCTGAATGAAGCCATACCAAACGACGAGCGTGACACCACGATGCCTGCAGCAA
TGGCAACAACGTTGCGCAAACTATTAACTGGCGAACTACTTACTCTAGCTTCCCGGCAACAATTAATAGA
CTGGATGGAGGCGGATAAAGTTGCAGGACCACTTCTGCGCTCGGCCCTTCCGGCTGGCTGGTTTATTGCT
GATAAATCTGGAGCCGGTGAGCGTGGGTCTCGCGGTATCATTGCAGCACTGGGGCCAGATGGTAAGCCCT
CCCGTATCGTAGTTATCTACACGACGGGGAGTCAGGCAACTATGGATGAACGAAATAGACAGATCGCTGA
GATAGGTGCCTCACTGATTAAGCATTGGTAACTGTCAGACCAAGTTTACTCATATATACTTTAGATTGAT
TTAAAACTTCATTTTTAATTTAAAAGGATCTAGGTGAAGATCCTTTTTGATAATCTCATGACCAAAATCC
CTTAACGTGAGTTTTCGTTCCACTGAGCGTCAGACCCCGTAGAAAAGATCAAAGGATCTTCTTGAGATCC
TTTTTTTCTGCGCGTAATCTGCTGCTTGCAAACAAAAAAACCACCGCTACCAGCGGTGGTTTGTTTGCCG
GATCAAGAGCTACCAACTCTTTTTCCGAAGGTAACTGGCTTCAGCAGAGCGCAGATACCAAATACTGTCC
TTCTAGTGTAGCCGTAGTTAGGCCACCACTTCAAGAACTCTGTAGCACCGCCTACATACCTCGCTCTGCT
AATCCTGTTACCAGTGGCTGCTGCCAGTGGCGATAAGTCGTGTCTTACCGGGTTGGACTCAAGACGATAG
TTACCGGATAAGGCGCAGCGGTCGGGCTGAACGGGGGGTTCGTGCACACAGCCCAGCTTGGAGCGAACGA
CCTACACCGAACTGAGATACCTACAGCGTGAGCTATGAGAAAGCGCCACGCTTCCCGAAGGGAGAAAGGC
GGACAGGTATCCGGTAAGCGGCAGGGTCGGAACAGGAGAGCGCACGAGGGAGCTTCCAGGGGGAAACGCC
TGGTATCTTTATAGTCCTGTCGGGTTTCGCCACCTCTGACTTGAGCGTCGATTTTTGTGATGCTCGTCAG
GGGGGCGGAGCCTATGGAAAAACGCCAGCAACGCGGCCTTTTTACGGTTCCTGGCCTTTTGCTGGCCTTT
TGCTCACATGTTCTTTCCTGCGTTATCCCCTGATTCTGTGGATAACCGTATTACCGCCTTTGAGTGAGCT
GATACCGCTCGCCGCAGCCGAACGACCGAGCGCAGCGAGTCAGTGAGCGAGGAAGCGGAAGAGCGCCTGA
TGCGGTATTTTCTCCTTACGCATCTGTGCGGTATTTCACACCGCATAAATTCCGACACCATCGAATGGCG
CAAAACCTTTCGCGGTATGGCATGATAGCGCCCGGAAGAGAGTCAATTCAGGGTGGTGAATGTGAAACCA
GTAACGTTATACGATGTCGCAGAGTATGCCGGTGTCTCTTATCAGACCGTTTCCCGCGTGGTGAACCAGG
CCAGCCACGTTTCTGCGAAAACGCGGGAAAAAGTGGAAGCGGCGATGGCGGAGCTGAATTACATTCCCAA
CCGCGTGGCACAACAACTGGCGGGCAAACAGTCGTTGCTGATTGGCGTTGCCACCTCCAGTCTGGCCCTG
CACGCGCCGTCGCAAATTGTCGCGGCGATTAAATCTCGCGCCGATCAACTGGGTGCCAGCGTGGTGGTGT
CGATGGTAGAACGAAGCGGCGTCGAAGCCTGTAAAGCGGCGGTGCACAATCTTCTCGCGCAACGCGTCAG
TGGGCTGATCATTAACTATCCGCTGGATGACCAGGATGCCATTGCTGTGGAAGCTGCCTGCACTAATGTT
CCGGCGTTATTTCTTGATGTCTCTGACCAGACACCCATCAACAGTATTATTTTCTCCCATGAAGACGGTA
CGCGACTGGGCGTGGAGCATCTGGTCGCATTGGGTCACCAGCAAATCGCGCTGTTAGCGGGCCCATTAAG
TTCTGTCTCGGCGCGTCTGCGTCTGGCTGGCTGGCATAAATATCTCACTCGCAATCAAATTCAGCCGATA
GCGGAACGGGAAGGCGACTGGAGTGCCATGTCCGGTTTTCAACAAACCATGCAAATGCTGAATGAGGGCA
TCGTTCCCACTGCGATGCTGGTTGCCAACGATCAGATGGCGCTGGGCGCAATGCGCGCCATTACCGAGTC
CGGGCTGCGCGTTGGTGCGGATATCTCGGTAGTGGGATACGACGATACCGAAGACAGCTCATGTTATATC
CCGCCGTTAACCACCATCAAACAGGATTTTCGCCTGCTGGGGCAAACCAGCGTGGACCGCTTGCTGCAAC
TCTCTCAGGGCCAGGCGGTGAAGGGCAATCAGCTGTTGCCCGTCTCACTGGTGAAAAGAAAAACCACCCT
GGCGCCCAATACGCAAACCGCCTCTCCCCGCGCGTTGGCCGATTCATTAATGCAGCTGGCACGACAGGTT
TCCCGACTGGAAAGCGGGCAGTGAGCGCAACGCAATTAATGTAAGTTAGCTCACTCATTAGGCACCCCAG
GCTTTACACTTTATGCTTCCGGCTCGTATGTTGTGTGGAATTGTGAGCGGATAACAATTTCACACAGGAA
ACAGCTATGACCATGATTACGGATTCACTGGCCGTCGTTTTACAACGTCGTGACTGGGAAAACCCTGGCG
TTACCCAACTTAATCGCCTTGCAGCACATCCCCCTTTCGCCAGCTGGCGTAATAGCGAAGAGGCCCGCAC
CGATCGCCCTTCCCAACAGTTGCGCAGCCTGAATGGCGAATGGCGCTTTGCCTGGTTTCCGGCACCAGAA
GCGGTGCCGGAAAGCTGGCTGGAGTGCGATCTTCCTGAGGCCGATACTGTCGTCGTCCCCTCAAACTGGC
AGATGCACGGTTACGATGCGCCCATCTACACCAACGTGACCTATCCCATTACGGTCAATCCGCCGTTTGT
TCCCACGGAGAATCCGACGGGTTGTTACTCGCTCACATTTAATGTTGATGAAAGCTGGCTACAGGAAGGC
CAGACGCGAATTATTTTTGATGGCGTTGGAATTA
Features (pLannotate 1.2.2; 17 found; start..end, strand, type, name):
    182..210     +  promoter       tac promoter: strong E. coli promoter; hybrid between the trp and lac UV5 promoters
    218..234     +  protein_bind   lac operator: The lac repressor binds to the lac operator to inhibit transcription in E. coli. This inhibition can be relieved by adding lactose or isopropyl-β-D-thiogalactopyranoside (IPTG). lac repressor encoded by lacI
    257..910     +  CDS            GST26_SCHJA: Experimental evidence at protein level: Swiss-Prot protein existence level 1. GST isoenzymes appear to play a central role in the parasite detoxification system. Other functions are also suspected including a role in increasing the solubility of haematin in the parasite gut. From Schistosoma japonicum (Blood fluke).
    929..1240    +  CDS            LMNA (fragment): LMNA_HUMAN - Also known as LMN1. Experimental evidence at protein level: Swiss-Prot protein existence level 1. Prelamin-A/C can accelerate smooth muscle cell senescence. It acts to disrupt mitosis and induce DNA damage in vascular smooth muscle cells (VSMCs), leading to mitotic failure, genomic instability, and premature senescence. From Homo sapiens (Human).
   1300..1339    +  CDS            rop (fragment): Rop protein, which maintains plasmids at low copy number; rop
   1441..1481    +  misc_feature   bom (fragment): basis of mobility region from pBR322
   1586..1690    +  promoter       AmpR promoter: bla
   1691..2551    +  CDS            AmpR: β-lactamase; bla; confers resistance to ampicillin, carbenicillin, and related antibiotics
   2722..3310    +  rep_origin     ori: high-copy-number ColE1/pMB1/pBR322/pUC origin of replication
   3496..3547    -  misc_feature   bom (fragment): basis of mobility region from pBR322
   3554..3631    +  promoter       lacI promoter: lacI
   3632..4714    +  CDS            lacI: lac repressor; lacI; The lac repressor binds to the lac operator to inhibit transcription in E. coli. This inhibition can be relieved by adding lactose or isopropyl-β-D-thiogalactopyranoside (IPTG).
   4727..4748    +  protein_bind   CAP binding site: CAP binding activates transcription in the presence of cAMP. E. coli catabolite activator protein
   4763..4793    +  promoter       lac promoter: promoter for the E. coli lac operon
   4801..4817    +  protein_bind   lac operator: The lac repressor binds to the lac operator to inhibit transcription in E. coli. This inhibition can be relieved by adding lactose or isopropyl-β-D-thiogalactopyranoside (IPTG). lac repressor encoded by lacI
   4837..5010    +  CDS            lacZα: LacZα fragment of β-galactosidase; lacZ fragment
   5274..106     -  CDS            yciV (fragment) (across the origin): RNAAM_ECOLI - Also known as trpH From Escherichia coli (strain K12).
