[The description below was written by a language model from this plasmid's Addgene catalogue record and pLannotate feature annotations shown in this document.]
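Description:
pACS38 is a bacterial expression plasmid built on the pGEX-4T-1 backbone for producing a GST-tagged C-terminal fragment of human progerin in E. coli. It is about 5.3 kb in total, replicates from a high-copy ColE1/pMB1-type origin, and is selected with ampicillin through the β-lactamase (AmpR) gene and its own promoter. The feature table also picks up remnants typical of this vector family, including short rop and bom fragments, a lac promoter/operator with a lacZα segment, and a small piece of E. coli yciV spanning the numbering origin. None of these contribute to the expressed product.

The expression cassette is driven by the strong hybrid tac promoter followed by a lac operator. The plasmid carries its own lacI gene, so transcription is repressed by lac repressor until it is relieved with IPTG. Downstream lies the Schistosoma japonicum glutathione S-transferase coding sequence, fused at its C-terminus to the insert, which was cloned between BamHI and XhoI sites that are both retained. The insert of roughly 340 bp derives from human LMNA and corresponds to residues 506–664 of prelamin A with the 50-residue internal deletion that defines progerin, the mutant lamin A form associated with Hutchinson-Gilford progeria syndrome. The annotation accordingly detects an LMNA fragment immediately after GST. The GST moiety allows affinity purification on glutathione resin or use of the fusion as bait in pull-down assays. The record does not state the specific application, but the construct was deposited in connection with a study of epigenetic modulators that determine nuclear size and shape.
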