Addgene plasmid #204590: pACS38
Purpose: GST-Progerin(506-664 delta 50)
Depositing lab: Tom Misteli. Depositing organization: National Cancer Institute (NCI). Publication: Identification of epigenetic modulators as determinants of nuclear size and shape. Schibler AC, Jevtic P, Pegoraro G, Levy DL, Misteli T. Elife. 2023 May 23;12:e80653. doi: 10.7554/eLife.80653. PubMed 37219077.
Backbone
  Vector backbone: pgex4t1
  Backbone size w/o insert (bp): 4939
  Total vector size (bp): 5284
  Vector type: Bacterial Expression
Growth in bacteria
  Bacterial resistance: Ampicillin, 100 μg/mL
  Growth temperature: 37°C
  Growth strain: DH5alpha
  Copy number: High Copy
Gene/Insert
  Gene/Insert name: human progerin (506-664 delta 50)
  Species: H. sapiens (human)
  Insert size (bp): 343
  GenBank ID: 4000
  Tag / fusion protein: GST - progerin (506-664 delta 50) (N terminal on backbone)
  Entrez Gene: LMNA (a.k.a. CDCD1, CDDC, CMD1A, CMT2B1, EMD2, FPL, FPLD, FPLD2, HGPS, IDC, LDP1, LFP, LGMD1B, LMN1, LMNC, LMNL1, MADA, PRO1)
  Cloning method: Restriction Enzyme; 5′ cloning site BamHI (not destroyed); 3′ cloning site XhoI (not destroyed)
  Sequencing primers: 5′ pGEX5'; 3′ pGEX3'
Terms and licenses: Academic/Nonprofit Terms; Industry Terms: Not Available to Industry
How to cite: pACS38 was a gift from Tom Misteli (Addgene plasmid # 204590 ; http://n2t.net/addgene:204590 ; RRID:Addgene_204590)
