>Addgene plasmid #204590 | pACS38 | depositor partial sequence | sequence record 410063 | progerin (506-664 delta 50)
ACCCACAGCCCCCCTACCGACCTGGTGTGGAAGGCACAGAACACCTGGGGCTGCGGGAACAGCCTGCGTA
CGGCTCTCATCAACTCCACTGGGGAAGAAGTGGCCATGCGCAAGCTGGTGCGCTCAGTGACTGTGGTTGA
GGACGACGAGGATGAGGATGGAGATGACCTGCTCCATCACCACCACGGCTCCCACTGCAGCAGCTCGGGG
GACCCCGCTGAGTACAACCTGCGCTCGCGCACCGTGCTGTGCGGGACCTGCGGGCAGCCTGCCGACAAGG
CATCTGCCAGCGGCTCAGGAGCCCAGAGCCCCCAGAACTGCAGCATCATGTAA
